>Addgene plasmid #213621 | pET SUMO-syt7 (136-403) | addgene full sequence | sequence record 421662 | Addgene NGS Result
AGACAGTTTTATTGTTCATGACCAAAATCCCTTAACGTGAGTTTTCGTTCCACTGAGCGTCAGACCCCGT
AGAAAAGATCAAAGGATCTTCTTGAGATCCTTTTTTTCTGCGCGTAATCTGCTGCTTGCAAACAAAAAAA
CCACCGCTACCAGCGGTGGTTTGTTTGCCGGATCAAGAGCTACCAACTCTTTTTCCGAAGGTAACTGGCT
TCAGCAGAGCGCAGATACCAAATACTGTCCTTCTAGTGTAGCCGTAGTTAGGCCACCACTTCAAGAACTC
TGTAGCACCGCCTACATACCTCGCTCTGCTAATCCTGTTACCAGTGGCTGCTGCCAGTGGCGATAAGTCG
TGTCTTACCGGGTTGGACTCAAGACGATAGTTACCGGATAAGGCGCAGCGGTCGGGCTGAACGGGGGGTT
CGTGCACACAGCCCAGCTTGGAGCGAACGACCTACACCGAACTGAGATACCTACAGCGTGAGCTATGAGA
AAGCGCCACGCTTCCCGAAGGGAGAAAGGCGGACAGGTATCCGGTAAGCGGCAGGGTCGGAACAGGAGAG
CGCACGAGGGAGCTTCCAGGGGGAAACGCCTGGTATCTTTATAGTCCTGTCGGGTTTCGCCACCTCTGAC
TTGAGCGTCGATTTTTGTGATGCTCGTCAGGGGGGCGGAGCCTATGGAAAAACGCCAGCAACGCGGCCTT
TTTACGGTTCCTGGCCTTTTGCTGGCCTTTTGCTCACATGTTCTTTCCTGCGTTATCCCCTGATTCTGTG
GATAACCGTATTACCGCCTTTGAGTGAGCTGATACCGCTCGCCGCAGCCGAACGACCGAGCGCAGCGAGT
CAGTGAGCGAGGAAGCGGAAGAGCGCCTGATGCGGTATTTTCTCCTTACGCATCTGTGCGGTATTTCACA
CCGCAATGGTGCACTCTCAGTACAATCTGCTCTGATGCCGCATAGTTAAGCCAGTATACACTCCGCTATC
GCTACGTGACTGGGTCATGGCTGCGCCCCGACACCCGCCAACACCCGCTGACGCGCCCTGACGGGCTTGT
CTGCTCCCGGCATCCGCTTACAGACAAGCTGTGACCGTCTCCGGGAGCTGCATGTGTCAGAGGTTTTCAC
CGTCATCACCGAAACGCGCGAGGCAGCTGCGGTAAAGCTCATCAGCGTGGTCGTGAAGCGATTCACAGAT
GTCTGCCTGTTCATCCGCGTCCAGCTCGTTGAGTTTCTCCAGAAGCGTTAATGTCTGGCTTCTGATAAAG
CGGGCCATGTTAAGGGCGGTTTTTTCCTGTTTGGTCACTGATGCCTCCGTGTAAGGGGGATTTCTGTTCA
TGGGGGTAATGATACCGATGAAACGAGAGAGGATGCTCACGATACGGGTTACTGATGATGAACATGCCCG
GTTACTGGAACGTTGTGAGGGTAAACAACTGGCGGTATGGATGCGGCGGGACCAGAGAAAAATCACTCAG
GGTCAATGCCAGCGCTTCGTTAATACAGATGTAGGTGTTCCACAGGGTAGCCAGCAGCATCCTGCGATGC
AGATCCGGAACATAATGGTGCAGGGCGCTGACTTCCGCGTTTCCAGACTTTACGAAACACGGAAACCGAA
GACCATTCATGTTGTTGCTCAGGTCGCAGACGTTTTGCAGCAGCAGTCGCTTCACGTTCGCTCGCGTATC
GGTGATTCATTCTGCTAACCAGTAAGGCAACCCCGCCAGCCTAGCCGGGTCCTCAACGACAGGAGCACGA
TCATGCGCACCCGTGGGGCCGCCATGCCGGCGATAATGGCCTGCTTCTCGCCGAAACGTTTGGTGGCGGG
ACCAGTGACGAAGGCTTGAGCGAGGGCGTGCAAGATTCCGAATACCGCAAGCGACAGGCCGATCATCGTC
GCGCTCCAGCGAAAGCGGTCCTCGCCGAAAATGACCCAGAGCGCTGCCGGCACCTGTCCTACGAGTTGCA
TGATAAAGAAGACAGTCATAAGTGCGGCGACGATAGTCATGCCCCGCGCCCACCGGAAGGAGCTGACTGG
GTTGAAGGCTCTCAAGGGCATCGGTCGAGATCCCGGTGCCTAATGAGTGAGCTAACTTACATTAATTGCG
TTGCGCTCACTGCCCGCTTTCCAGTCGGGAAACCTGTCGTGCCAGCTGCATTAATGAATCGGCCAACGCG
CGGGGAGAGGCGGTTTGCGTATTGGGCGCCAGGGTGGTTTTTCTTTTCACCAGTGAGACGGGCAACAGCT
GATTGCCCTTCACCGCCTGGCCCTGAGAGAGTTGCAGCAAGCGGTCCACGCTGGTTTGCCCCAGCAGGCG
AAAATCCTGTTTGATGGTGGTTAACGGCGGGATATAACATGAGCTGTCTTCGGTATCGTCGTATCCCACT
ACCGAGATATCCGCACCAACGCGCAGCCCGGACTCGGTAATGGCGCGCATTGCGCCCAGCGCCATCTGAT
CGTTGGCAACCAGCATCGCAGTGGGAACGATGCCCTCATTCAGCATTTGCATGGTTTGTTGAAAACCGGA
CATGGCACTCCAGTCGCCTTCCCGTTCCGCTATCGGCTGAATTTGATTGCGAGTGAGATATTTATGCCAG
CCAGCCAGACGCAGACGCGCCGAGACAGAACTTAATGGGCCCGCTAACAGCGCGATTTGCTGGTGACCCA
ATGCGACCAGATGCTCCACGCCCAGTCGCGTACCGTCTTCATGGGAGAAAATAATACTGTTGATGGGTGT
CTGGTCAGAGACATCAAGAAATAACGCCGGAACATTAGTGCAGGCAGCTTCCACAGCAATGGCATCCTGG
TCATCCAGCGGATAGTTAATGATCAGCCCACTGACGCGTTGCGCGAGAAGATTGTGCACCGCCGCTTTAC
AGGCTTCGACGCCGCTTCGTTCTACCATCGACACCACCACGCTGGCACCCAGTTGATCGGCGCGAGATTT
AATCGCCGCGACAATTTGCGACGGCGCGTGCAGGGCCAGACTGGAGGTGGCAACGCCAATCAGCAACGAC
TGTTTGCCCGCCAGTTGTTGTGCCACGCGGTTGGGAATGTAATTCAGCTCCGCCATCGCCGCTTCCACTT
TTTCCCGCGTTTTCGCAGAAACGTGGCTGGCCTGGTTCACCACGCGGGAAACGGTCTGATAAGAGACACC
GGCATACTCTGCGACATCGTATAACGTTACTGGTTTCACATTCACCACCCTGAATTGACTCTCTTCCGGG
CGCTATCATGCCATACCGCGAAAGGTTTTGCGCCATTCGATGGTGTCCGGGATCTCGACGCTCTCCCTTA
TGCGACTCCTGCATTAGGAAGCAGCCCAGTAGTAGGTTGAGGCCGTTGAGCACCGCCGCCGCAAGGAATG
GTGCATGCAAGGAGATGGCGCCCAACAGTCCCCCGGCCACGGGGCCTGCCACCATACCCACGCCGAAACA
AGCGCTCATGAGCCCGAAGTGGCGAGCCCGATCTTCCCCATCGGTGATGTCGGCGATATAGGCGCCAGCA
ACCGCACCTGTGGCGCCGGTGATGCCGGCCACGATGCGTCCGGCGTAGAGGATCGAGATCTCGATCCCGC
GAAATTAATACGACTCACTATAGGGGAATTGTGAGCGGATAACAATTCCCCTCTAGAAATAATTTTGTTT
AACTTTAAGAAGGAGATATACATATGGGCAGCAGCCATCATCATCATCATCACGGCAGCGGCCTGGTGCC
GCGCGGCAGCGCTAGCATGTCGGACTCAGAAGTCAATCAAGAAGCTAAGCCAGAGGTCAAGCCAGAAGTC
AAGCCTGAGACTCACATCAATTTAAAGGTGTCCGATGGATCTTCAGAGATCTTCTTCAAGATCAAAAAGA
CCACTCCTTTAAGAAGGCTGATGGAAGCGTTCGCTAAAAGACAGGGTAAGGAAATGGACTCCTTAAGATT
CTTGTACGACGGTATTAGAATTCAAGCTGATCAGACCCCTGAAGATTTGGACATGGAGGATAACGATATT
ATTGAGGCTCACAGAGAACAGATTGGTGGATCCCTGGGCCGAATCCAGTTCAGTGTTGGCTACAACTTCC
AAGAGTCCACACTCACCGTGAAGGTCATGAAGGCCCAAGAGCTGCCAGCCAAGGACTTCAGCGGTACTAG
TGACCCCTTTGTCAAGATCTACCTGCTACCCGACAAGAAGCACAAACTGGAGACCAAGGTGAAGCGGAAG
AATCTAAACCCGCACTGGAATGAGACCTTTCTATTTGAAGGGTTTCCCTACGAGAAAGTGGTGCAGAGGG
TCCTCTACCTCCAGGTCCTGGATTATGACCGTTTCAGCCGCAATGACCCCATTGGGGAGGTGTCCATCCC
TCTGAACAAGGTGGACCTGACCCAGATGCAGACCTTCTGGAAGGATCTGAAGCCATGCAGCGATGGGAGT
GGGAGCCGAGGGGAGCTGCTCTTGTCCCTCTGCTACAACCCCTCTGCCAACTCCATCATCGTGAACATCA
TCAAAGCTCGAAACCTCAAAGCCATGGACATCGGGGGCACATCAGACCCCTATGTGAAGGTGTGGCTGAT
GTATAAAGACAAGCGGGTAGAGAAAAAGAAGACTGTGACAAAGAAGAGGAACCTGAACCCCATCTTCAAT
GAGTCTTTCGCCTTCGACATACCCACGGAGAAGCTGAGGGAGACCACGATCATCATCACTGTCATGGACA
AAGACAAGCTCAGCCGCAACGACGTCATCGGCAAGATCTACCTGTCCTGGAAGAGCGGACCAGGTGAAGT
GAAACACTGGAAGGACATGATCGCTCGTCCCCGGCAGCCTGTGGCCCAGTGGCACCAGCTGAAAGCCTGA
AAGCTTAGGTATTTATTCGGCGCAAAGTGCGTCGGGTGATGCTGCCAACTTAGTCGAGCACCACCACCAC
CACCACTGAGATCCGGCTGCTAACAAAGCCCGAAAGGAAGCTGAGTTGGCTGCTGCCACCGCTGAGCAAT
AACTAGCATAACCCCTTGGGGCCTCTAAACGGGTCTTGAGGGGTTTTTTGCTGAAAGGAGGAACTATATC
CGGATTGGCGAATGGG
[124 nt withheld, positions 5057-5180]
C
[91 nt withheld, positions 5182-5272]
A
[49 nt withheld, positions 5274-5322]
CCTTTGACGTTGGAGTCCACGTTCTTT
[37 nt withheld, positions 5350-5386]
ACCCTATCTCGGTCTATTCTTTTGATTTATAAGGGATTTTGCCGATTTCGGCCTATTGGTTAAAAAATGA
GCTGATTTAACAAAAATTTAACGCGAATTTTAACAAAATATTAACGCTTACAATTTAGGTGGCACTTTTC
GGGGAAATGTGCGCGGAACCCCTATTTGTTTATTTTTCTAAATACATTCAAATATGTATCCGCTCATGAA
TTAATTCTTAGAAAAACTCATCGAGCATCAAATGAAACTGCAATTTATTCATATCAGGATTATCAATACC
ATATTTTTGAAAAAGCCGTTTCTGTAATGAAGGAGAAAACTCACCGAGGCAGTTCCATAGGATGGCAAGA
TCCTGGTATCGGTCTGCGATTCCGACTCGTCCAACATCAATACAACCTATTAATTTCCCCTCGTCAAAAA
TAAGGTTATCAAGTGAGAAATCACCATGAGTGACGACTGAATCCGGTGAGAATGGCAAAAGTTTATGCAT
TTCTTTCCAGACTTGTTCAACAGGCCAGCCATTACGCTCGTCATCAAAATCACTCGCATCAACCAAACCG
TTATTCATTCGTGATTGCGCCTGAGCGAGACGAAATACGCGATCGCTGTTAAAAGGACAATTACAAACAG
GAATCGAATGCAACCGGCGCAGGAACACTGCCAGCGCATCAACAATATTTTCACCTGAATCAGGATATTC
TTCTAATACCTGGAATGCTGTTTTCCCGGGGATCGCAGTGGTGAGTAACCATGCATCATCAGGAGTACGG
ATAAAATGCTTGATGGTCGGAAGAGGCATAAATTCCGTCAGCCAGTTTAGTCTGACCATCTCATCTGTAA
CATCATTGGCAACGCTACCTTTGCCATGTTTCAGAAACAACTCTGGCGCATCGGGCTTCCCATACAATCG
ATAGATTGTCGCACCTGATTGCCCGACATTATCGCGAGCCCATTTATACCCATATAAATCAGCATCCATG
TTGGAATTTAATCGCGGCCTAGAGCAAGACGTTTCCCGTTGAATATGGCTCATAACACCCCTTGTATTAC
TGTTTATGTAAGC
Features (pLannotate 1.2.2; 22 found; start..end, strand, type, name):
     92..680     +  rep_origin     ori: high-copy-number ColE1/pMB1/pBR322/pUC origin of replication
    866..1005    -  misc_feature   bom: basis of mobility region from pBR322
   1107..1298    -  CDS            rop: Rop protein, which maintains plasmids at low copy number; rop
   1315..1695    +  CDS            YPB1_ECOLX: Protein predicted: Swiss-Prot protein existence level 4. From Escherichia coli.
   1767..2058    -  CDS            TcR (fragment): tetracycline efflux protein; tet; confers resistance to tetracycline
   2073..2094    -  protein_bind   CAP binding site: CAP binding activates transcription in the presence of cAMP. E. coli catabolite activator protein
   2107..3189    -  CDS            lacI: lac repressor; lacI; The lac repressor binds to the lac operator to inhibit transcription in E. coli. This inhibition can be relieved by adding lactose or isopropyl-β-D-thiogalactopyranoside (IPTG).
   3190..3267    -  promoter       lacI promoter: lacI
   3275..3554    -  CDS            TcR (fragment): tetracycline efflux protein; tet; confers resistance to tetracycline
   3576..3594    +  promoter       T7 promoter: promoter for bacteriophage T7 RNA polymerase
   3595..3619    +  protein_bind   lac operator: The lac repressor binds to the lac operator to inhibit transcription in E. coli. This inhibition can be relieved by adding lactose or isopropyl-β-D-thiogalactopyranoside (IPTG). lac repressor encoded by lacI
   3634..3656    +  RBS            RBS: efficient ribosome binding site from bacteriophage T7 gene 10 (Olins and Rangwala, 1989)
   3676..3692    +  CDS            capTEV™ (fragment): composite tag for in vivo biotinylation, TEV protease cleavage, and 6xHis tagging
   3703..3720    +  CDS            thrombin site: thrombin recognition and cleavage site
   3727..4019    +  CDS            SUMO (fragment): cleavable ubiquitin-like protein tag; S. cerevisiae SMT3 (truncated)
   3994..4827    +  CDS            Syt7 (fragment): SYT7_MOUSE - Experimental evidence at protein level: Swiss-Prot protein existence level 1. Ca(2+) sensor involved in Ca(2+)-dependent exocytosis of secretory and synaptic vesicles through Ca(2+) and phospholipid binding to the C2 domain. Ca(2+) induces binding of the C2-domains to phospholipid membranes and to assembled SNARE-complexes; both actions contribute to triggering exocytosis. SYT7 binds Ca(2+) with high affinity and slow kinetics compared to other synaptotagmins (PubMed:26738595). Involved in Ca(2+)-triggered lysosomal exocytosis, a major component of the plasma membrane repair (By s
   4889..4906    +  CDS            9xHis (fragment): 9xHis affinity tag
   4916..4965    +  CDS            SET1 (fragment): solubility-enhancement tag derived from T7 phage gene 10B
   4973..5020    +  terminator     T7 terminator: transcription terminator for bacteriophage T7 RNA polymerase
   5057..5485    +  rep_origin     f1 ori (sequence partly withheld): f1 bacteriophage origin of replication; arrow indicates direction of (+) strand synthesis
   5538..5595    +  promoter       AmpR promoter (fragment): bla
   5604..6419    -  CDS            KanR: aminoglycoside phosphotransferase; aph(3')-Ia; confers resistance to kanamycin in bacteria or G418 (Geneticin®) in eukaryotes
