[The description below was written by a language model from this plasmid's Addgene catalogue record and pLannotate feature annotations shown in this document.]
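Description:
pET SUMO-syt7 (136-403) is a bacterial expression plasmid built on the pET SUMO backbone for producing a fragment of mouse synaptotagmin-7 (Syt7, residues 136-403) as an N-terminal SUMO fusion. It replicates from a pBR322/ColE1-type origin accompanied by the bom region and the rop gene, consistent with its listing as low copy, and is selected with kanamycin through an aminoglycoside phosphotransferase (KanR) gene. An f1 phage origin is also present, along with short tetracycline-resistance remnants left over from the pBR322 lineage that are not expected to be functional.

Expression is driven by a T7 promoter with an adjacent lac operator and the T7 gene 10 ribosome binding site, and the plasmid carries its own lacI gene. Transcription therefore depends on a host that supplies T7 RNA polymerase (the record points to BL21-type cells for expression) and is induced by IPTG. The annotated reading frame begins with a short His-tag-containing match and a thrombin cleavage site, followed by yeast SMT3-derived SUMO and then the Syt7 fragment, which was inserted by Gibson assembly. SUMO typically aids solubility and can be removed by a SUMO-specific protease. Downstream annotations include a His-tag fragment and a short vector-derived sequence before the T7 terminator; the record does not show whether these lie in frame with the insert or follow its stop codon.

Syt7 is a high-affinity Ca2+ sensor that acts in exocytosis through its C2 domains. The associated publication compares synaptotagmin-7 and synaptotagmin-1 in membrane penetration and fusion pore formation, so this construct most likely served to produce recombinant protein for such biochemical studies.
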