Addgene plasmid #213621: pET SUMO-syt7 (136-403)
Purpose: Bacterial expression of SUMO-tagged mouse syt7 (136-403)
Depositing lab: Edwin Chapman. Depositing organization: University of Wisconsin, Madison. Publication: Synaptotagmin-7 outperforms synaptotagmin-1 to promote the formation of large, stable fusion pores via robust membrane penetration. Courtney KC, Mandal T, Mehta N, Wu L, Li Y, Das D, Cui Q, Chapman ER. Nat Commun. 2023 Nov 27;14(1):7761. doi: 10.1038/s41467-023-42497-8. PubMed 38012142.
Backbone
  Vector backbone: pET SUMO
  Vector type: Bacterial Expression
Growth in bacteria
  Bacterial resistance: Kanamycin, 50 μg/mL
  Growth temperature: 37°C
  Growth strain: DH5alpha
  Growth instructions: Use BL21 cells for protein expression.
  Copy number: Low Copy
Gene/Insert
  Gene/Insert name: syt7 (136-403)
  Species: M. musculus (mouse)
  Entrez Gene: Syt7 (a.k.a. B230112P13Rik)
  Tag / fusion protein: SUMO (N terminal on insert)
  Cloning method: Gibson Cloning
Terms and licenses: Academic/Nonprofit Terms; Industry Terms: Not Available to Industry
How to cite: pET SUMO-syt7 (136-403) was a gift from Edwin Chapman (Addgene plasmid # 213621 ; http://n2t.net/addgene:213621 ; RRID:Addgene_213621)
